>Addgene plasmid #10884 | pMIG-Aalpha WT | addgene full sequence | sequence record 171235 | Addgene Partial NGS Result
TAAAAATAGGCGTATCACGAGGCCCTTTCGTCTCGCGCGTTTCGGTGATGACGGTGAAAACCTCTGACAC
ATGCAGCTCCCGGAGACGGTCACAGCTTGTCTGTAAGCGGATGCCGGGAGCAGACAAGCCCGTCAGGGCG
CGTCAGCGGGTGTTGGCGGGTGTCGGGGCTGGCTTAACTATGCGGCATCAGAGCAGATTGTACTGAGAGT
GCACCATATGCGGTGTGAAATACCGCACAGATGCGTAAGGAGAAAATACCGCATCAGGCGCCATTCGCCA
TTCAGGCTGCGCAACTGTTGGGAAGGGCGATCGGTGCGGGCCTCTTCGCTATTACGCCAGCTGGCGAAAG
GGGGATGTGCTGCAAGGCGATTAAGTTGGGTAACGCCAGGGTTTTCCCAGTCACGACGTTGTAAAACGAC
GGCGCAAGGAATGGTGCATGCAAGGAGATGGCGCCCAACAGTCCCCCGGCCACGGGGCCTGCCACCATAC
CCACGCCGAAACAAGCGCTCATGAGCCCGAAGTGGCGAGCCCGATCTTCCCCATCGGTGATGTCGGCGAT
ATAGGCGCCAGCAACCGCACCTGTGGCGCCGGTGATGCCGGCCACGATGCGTCCGGCGTAGAGGCGATTA
GTCCAATTTGTTAAAGACAGGATATCAGTGGTCCAGGCTCTAGTTTTGACTCAACAATATCACCAGCTGA
AGCCTATAGAGTACGAGCCATAGATAAAATAAAAGATTTTATTTAGTCTCCAGAAAAAGGGGGGAATGAA
AGACCCCACCTGTAGGTTTGGCAAGCTAGCTTAAGTAACGCCATTTTGCAAGGCATGGAAAATACATAAC
TGAGAATAGAGAAGTTCAGATCAAGGTTAGGAACAGAGAGACAGCAGAATATGGGCCAAACAGGATATCT
GTGGTAAGCAGTTCCTGCCCCGGCTCAGGGCCAAGAACAGATGGTCCCCAGATGCGGTCCCGCCCTCAGC
AGTTTCTAGAGAACCATCAGATGTTTCCAGGGTGCCCCAAGGACCTGAAATGACCCTGTGCCTTATTTGA
ACTAACCAATCAGTTCGCTTCTCGCTTCTGTTCGCGCGCTTCTGCTCCCCGAGCTCAATAAAAGAGCCCA
CAACCCCTCACTCGGCGCGCCAGTCCTCCGATAGACTGCGTCGCCCGGGTACCCGTATTCCCAATAAAGC
CTCTTGCTGTTTGCATCCGAATCGTGGACTCGCTGATCCTTGGGAGGGTCTCCTCAGATTGATTGACTGC
CCACCTCGGGGGTCTTTCATTTGGAGGTTCCACCGAGATTTGGAGACCCCTGCCCAGGGACCACCGACCC
CCCCGCCGGGAGGTAAGCTGGCCAGCGGTCGTTTCGTGTCTGTCTCTGTCTTTGTGCGTGTTTGTGCCGG
CATCTAATGTTTGCGCCTGCGTCTGTACTAGTTAGCTAACTAGCTCTGTATCTGGCGGACCCGTGGTGGA
ACTGACGAGTTCTGAACACCCGGCCGCAACCCTGGGAGACGTCCCAGGGACTTTGGGGGCCGTTTTTGTG
GCCCGACCTGAGGAAGGGAGTCGATGTGGAATCCGACCCCGTCAGGATATGTGGTTCTGGTAGGAGACGA
GAACCTAAAACAGTTCCCGCCTCCGTCTGAATTTTTGCTTTCGGTTTGGAACCGAAGCCGCGCGTCTTGT
CTGCTGCAGCGCTGCAGCATCGTTCTGTGTTGTCTCTGTCTGACTGTGTTTCTGTATTTGTCTGAAAATT
AGGGCCAGACTGTTACCACTCCCTTAAGTTTGACCTTAGGTCACTGGAAAGATGTCGAGCGGATCGCTCA
CAACCAGTCGGTAGATGTCAAGAAGAGACGTTGGGTTACCTTCTGCTCTGCAGAATGGCCAACCTTTAAC
GTCGGATGGCCGCGAGACGGCACCTTTAACCGAGACCTCATCACCCAGGTTAAGATCAAGGTCTTTTCAC
CTGGCCCGCATGGACACCCAGACCAGGTCCCCTACATCGTGACCTGGGAAGCCTTGGCTTTTGACCCCCC
TCCCTGGGTCAAGCCCTTTGTACACCCTAAGCCTCCGCCTCCTCTTCCTCCATCCGCCCCGTCTCTCCCC
CTTGAACCTCCTCGTTCGACCCCGCCTCGATCCTCCCTTTATCCAGCCCTCACTCCTTCTCTAGGCGCCG
GAATTAGATCCATGGACTACAAAGACGATGACGACAAGGCGGCGGCCGACGGCGACGACTCGCTGTACCC
CATCGCGGTGCTCATAGACGAACTCCGCAATGAGGACGTTCAGCTTCGCCTCAACAGCATCAAGAAGCTG
TCCACCATCGCCTTGGCCCTTGGGGTTGAAAGGACCCGAAGTGAGCTTCTGCCTTTCCTTACAGATACCA
TCTATGATGAAGATGAGGTCCTCCTGGCCCTGGCAGAACAGCTGGGAACCTTCACTACCCTGGTGGGAGG
CCCAGAGTACGTGCACTGCCTGCTGCCACCGCTGGAGTCGCTGGCCACAGTGGAGGAGACAGTGGTGCGG
GACAAGGCAGTGGAGTCCTTACGGGCCATCTCACACGAGCACTCGCCCTCTGACCTGGAGGCGCACTTTG
TGCCGCTAGTGAAGCGGCTGGCGGGCGGCGACTGGTTCACCTCCCGCACCTCGGCCTGCGGCCTCTTCTC
CGTCTGCTACCCCCGAGTGTCCAGTGCTGTGAAGGCGGAACTTCGACAGTACTTCCGGAACCTGTGCTCA
GATGACACCCCCATGGTGCGGCGGGCCGCAGCCTCCAAGCTGGGGGAGTTTGCCAAGGTGCTGGAGCTGG
ACAACGTCAAGAGTGAGATCATCCCCATGTTCTCCAACCTGGCCTCTGACGAGCAGGACTCGGTGCGGCT
GCTGGCGGTGGAGGCGTGCGTGAACATCGCCCAGCTTCTGCCCCAGGAGGATCTGGAGGCCCTGGTGATG
CCCACTCTGCGCCAGGCCGCTGAAGACAAGTCCTGGGCCGTCCGCTACATGGTGGCTGACAAGTTCACAG
AGCTCCAGAAAGCAGTGGGGCCTGAGATCACCAAGACAGACCTGGTCCCTGCCTTCCAGAACCTGATGAA
AGACTGTGAGGCCGAGGTGAGGGCCGCAGCCTCCCACAAGGTCAAAGAGTTCTGTGAAAACCTCTCAGCT
GACTGTCGGGAGAATGTGATCATGTCCCAGATCTTGCCCTGCATCAAGGAGCTGGTGTCCGATGCCAACC
AACATGTCAAGTCTGCCCTGGCCTCAGTCATCATGGGTCTCTCTCCCATCTTGGGCAAAGACAACACCAT
CGAGCACCTCTTGCCCCTCTTCCTGGCTCAGCTGAAGGATGAGTGCCCTGAGGTACGGCTGAACATCATC
TCTAACCTGGACTGTGTGAACGAGGTGATTGGCATCCGGCAGCTGTCCCAGTCCCTGCTCCCTGCCATTG
TGGAGCTGGCTGAGGACGCCAAGTGGCGGGTGCGGCTGGCCATCATTGAGTACATGCCCCTCCTGGCTGG
ACAGCTGGGAGTGGAGTTCTTTGATGAGAAACTTAACTCCTTGTGCATGGCCTGGCTTGTGGATCATGTA
TATGCCATCCGCGAGGCAGCCACCAGCAACCTGAAGAAGCTAGTGGAAAAGTTTGGGAAGGAGTGGGCCC
ATGCCACAATCATCCCCAAGGTCTTGGCCATGTCCGGAGACCCCAACTACCTGCACCGCATGACTACGCT
CTTCTGCATCAATGTGCTGTCTGAGGTCTGTGGGCAGGACATCACCACCAAGCACATGCTACCCACGGTT
CTGCGCATGGCTGGGGACCCGGTTGCCAATGTCCGCTTCAATGTGGCCAAGTCTCTGCAGAAGATAGGGC
CCATCCTGGACAACAGCACCTTGCAGAGTGAAGTCAAGCCCATCCTAGAGAAGCTGACCCAGGACCAGGA
TGTGGACGTCAAATACTTTGCCCAGGAGGCTCTGACTGTTCTGTCTCTCGCCTGAGTCGACTCGAGCATG
CCCGGGAATTCCGCCCCCCCCCCTAACGTTACTGGCCGAAGCCGCTTGGAATAAGGCCGGTGTGCGTTTG
TCTATATGTTATTTTCCACCATATTGCCGTCTTTTGGCAATGTGAGGGCCCGGAAACCTGGCCCTGTCTT
CTTGACGAGCATTCCTAGGGGTCTTTCCCCTCTCGCCAAAGGAATGCAAGGTCTGTTGAATGTCGTGAAG
GAAGCAGTTCCTCTGGAAGCTTCTTGAAGACAAACAACGTCTGTAGCGACCCTTTGCAGGCAGCGGAACC
CCCCACCTGGCGACAGGTGCCTCTGCGGCCAAAAGCCACGTGTATAAGATACACCTGCAAAGGCGGCACA
ACCCCAGTGCCACGTTGTGAGTTGGATAGTTGTGGAAAGAGTCAAATGGCTCTCCTCAAGCGTATTCAAC
AAGGGGCTGAAGGATGCCCAGAAGGTACCCCATTGTATGGGATCTGATCTGGGGCCTCGGTGCACATGCT
TTACATGTGTTTAGTCGAGGTTAAAAAAACGTCTAGGCCCCCCGAACCACGGGGACGTGGTTTTCCTTTG
AAAAACACGATGATAATATGGCCACAACCATGGTGAGCAAGGGCGAGGAGCTGTTCACCGGGGTGGTGCC
CATCCTGGTCGAGCTGGACGGCGACGTAAACGGCCACAAGTTCAGCGTGTCTGGCGAGGGCGAGGGCGAT
GCCACCTACGGCAAGCTGACCCTGAAGTTCATCTGCACCACCGGCAAGCTGCCCGTGCCCTGGCCCACCC
TCGTGACCACCCTGACCTACGGCGTGCAGTGCTTCAGCCGCTACCCCGACCACATGAAGCAGCACGACTT
CTTCAAGTCCGCCATGCCCGAAGGCTACGTCCAGGAGCGCACCATCTTCTTCAAGGACGACGGCAACTAC
AAGACCCGCGCCGAGGTGAAGTTCGAGGGCGACACCCTGGTGAACCGCATCGAGCTGAAGGGCATCGACT
TCAAGGAGGACGGCAACATCCTGGGGCACAAGCTGGAGTACAACTACAACAGCCACAACGTCTATATCAT
GGCCGACAAGCAGAAGAACGGCATCAAGGCGAACTTCAAGATCCGCCACAACATCGAGGACGGCAGCGTG
CAGCTCGCCGACCACTACCAGCAGAACACCCCCATCGGCGACGGCCCCGTGCTGCTGCCCGACAACCACT
ACCTGAGCACCCAGTCCGCCCTGAGCAAAGACCCCAACGAGAAGCGCGATCACATGGTCCTGCTGGAGTT
CGTGACCGCCGCCGGGATCACTCTCGGCATGGACGAGCTGTACAAGTAATGAATTAATTAAGAATTATCA
CCGCTTCTATTCAGCCAGTAAGGCCTGTCTTTAATGGCCTCCGGCATGAGACACTTTCTAGAGTCGACCT
GCAGCCAAGCTTATCGATAAAATAAAAGATTTTATTTAGTCTCCAGAAAAAGGGGGGAATGAAAGACCCC
ACCTGTAGGTTTGGCAAGCTAGCTTAAGTAACGCCATTTTGCAAGGCATGGAAAATACATAACTGAGAAT
AGAGAAGTTCAGATCAAGGTTAGGAACAGAGAGACAGCAGAATATGGGCCAAACAGGATATCTGTGGTAA
GCAGTTCCTGCCCCGGCTCAGGGCCAAGAACAGATGGTCCCCAGATGCGGTCCCGCCCTCAGCAGTTTCT
AGAGAACCATCAGATGTTTCCAGGGTGCCCCAAGGACCTGAAATGACCCTGTGCCTTATTTGAACTAACC
AATCAGTTCGCTTCTCGCTTCTGTTCGCGCGCTTCTGCTCCCCGAGCTCAATAAAAGAGCCCACAACCCC
TCACTCGGCGCGCCAGTCCTCCGATAGACTGCGTCGCCCGGGTACCCGTGTATCCAATAAACCCTCTTGC
AGTTGCATCCGACTTGTGGTCTCGCTGTTCCTTGGGAGGGTCTCCTCTGAGTGATTGACTACCCGTCAGC
GGGGGTCTTTCATGGGTAACAGTTTCTTGAAGTTGGAGAACAACATTCTGAGGGTAGGAGTCGAATATTA
AGTAATCCTGACTCAATTAGCCACTGTTTTGAATCCACATACTCCAATACTCCTGAAATAGTTCATTATG
GACAGCGCAGAAAGAGCTGGGGAGAATTGTGAAATTGTTATCCGCTCACAATTCCACACAACATACGAGC
CGGAAGCATAAAGTGTAAAGCCTGGGGTGCCTAATGAGTGAGCTAACTCACATTAATTGCGTTGCGCTCA
CTGCCCGCTTTCCAGTCGGGAAACCTGTCGTGCCAGCTGCATTAATGAATCGGCCAACGCGCGGGGAGAG
GCGGTTTGCGTATTGGGCGCTCTTCCGCTTCCTCGCTCACTGACTCGCTGCGCTCGGTCGTTCGGCTGCG
GCGAGCGGTATCAGCTCACTCAAAGGCGGTAATACGGTTATCCACAGAATCAGGGGATAACGCAGGAAAG
AACATGTGAGCAAAAGGCCAGCAAAAGGCCAGGAACCGTAAAAAGGCCGCGTTGCTGGCGTTTTTCCATA
GGCTCCGCCCCCCTGACGAGCATCACAAAAATCGACGCTCAAGTCAGAGGTGGCGAAACCCGACAGGACT
ATAAAGATACCAGGCGTTTCCCCCTGGAAGCTCCCTCGTGCGCTCTCCTGTTCCGACCCTGCCGCTTACC
GGATACCTGTCCGCCTTTCTCCCTTCGGGAAGCGTGGCGCTTTCTCATAGCTCACGCTGTAGGTATCTCA
GTTCGGTGTAGGTCGTTCGCTCCAAGCTGGGCTGTGTGCACGAACCCCCCGTTCAGCCCGACCGCTGCGC
CTTATCCGGTAACTATCGTCTTGAGTCCAACCCGGTAAGACACGACTTATCGCCACTGGCAGCAGCCACT
GGTAACAGGATTAGCAGAGCGAGGTATGTAGGCGGTGCTACAGAGTTCTTGAAGTGGTGGCCTAACTACG
GCTACACTAGAAGAACAGTATTTGGTATCTGCGCTCTGCTGAAGCCAGTTACCTTCGGAAAAAGAGTTGG
TAGCTCTTGATCCGGCAAACAAACCACCGCTGGTAGCGGTGGTTTTTTTGTTTGCAAGCAGCAGATTACG
CGCAGAAAAAAAGGATCTCAAGAAGATCCTTTGATCTTTTCTACGGGGTCTGACGCTCAGTGGAACGAAA
ACTCACGTTAAGGGATTTTGGTCATGAGATTATCAAAAAGGATCTTCACCTAGATCCTTTTAAATTAAAA
ATGAAGTTTTAAATCAATCTAAAGTATATATGAGTAAACTTGGTCTGACAGTTACCAATGCTTAATCAGT
GAGGCACCTATCTCAGCGATCTGTCTATTTCGTTCATCCATAGTTGCCTGACTCCCCGTCGTGTAGATAA
CTACGATACGGGAGGGCTTACCATCTGGCCCCAGTGCTGCAATGATACCGCGAGACCCACGCTCACCGGC
TCCAGATTTATCAGCAATAAACCAGCCAGCCGGAAGGGCCGAGCGCAGAAGTGGTCCTGCAACTTTATCC
GCCTCCATCCAGTCTATTAATTGTTGCCGGGAAGCTAGAGTAAGTAGTTCGCCAGTTAATAGTTTGCGCA
ACGTTGTTGCCATTGCTACAGGCATCGTGGTGTCACGCTCGTCGTTTGGTATGGCTTCATTCAGCTCCGG
TTCCCAACGATCAAGGCGAGTTACATGATCCCCCATGTTGTGCAAAAAAGCGGTTAGCTCCTTCGGTCCT
CCGATCGTTGTCAGAAGTAAGTTGGCCGCAGTGTTATCACTCATGGTTATGGCAGCACTGCATAATTCTC
TTACTGTCATGCCATCCGTAAGATGCTTTTCTGTGACTGGTGAGTACTCAACCAAGTCATTCTGAGAATA
GTGTATGCGGCGACCGAGTTGCTCTTGCCCGGCGTCAATACGGGATAATACCGCGCCACATAGCAGAACT
TTAAAAGTGCTCATCATTGGAAAACGTTCTTCGGGGCGAAAACTCTCAAGGATCTTACCGCTGTTGAGAT
CCAGTTCGATGTAACCCACTCGTGCACCCAACTGATCTTCAGCATCTTTTACTTTCACCAGCGTTTCTGG
GTGAGCAAAAACAGGAAGGCAAAATGCCGCAAAAAAGGGAATAAGGGCGACACGGAAATGTTGAATACTC
ATACTCTTCCTTTTTCAATATTATTGAAGCATTTATCAGGGTTATTGTCTCATGAGCGGATACATATTTG
AATGTATTTAGAAAAATAAACAAATAGGGGTTCCGCGCACATTTCCCCGAAAAGTGCCACCTGACGTCTA
AGAAACCATTATTATCATGACATTAACCTA
Features (pLannotate 1.2.2; 21 found; start..end, strand, type, name):
     32..67      +  CDS            rop (fragment): Rop protein, which maintains plasmids at low copy number; rop
    169..268     +  misc_feature   bom (fragment): basis of mobility region from pBR322
    274..423     -  CDS            lacZα (fragment): LacZα fragment of β-galactosidase; lacZ fragment
    423..624     -  CDS            TcR (fragment): tetracycline efflux protein; tet; confers resistance to tetracycline
    625..723     +  CDS            env (fragment): murine leukemia virus gPr80 envelope polyprotein precursor; env; proteolytically cleaved into gp70SU and p15TM subunits
    765..1281    +  LTR            5' LTR: 5' long terminal repeat from murine embryonic stem cell virus
   1345..1686    +  misc_feature   MESV Ψ: packaging signal of murine embryonic stem cell virus
   1753..2169    +  CDS            gag (truncated): truncated Moloney murine leukemia virus (MMLV) gag gene lacking the start codon
   2184..2204    +  CDS            3xFLAG (fragment): three tandem FLAG® epitope tags
   2209..3972    +  CDS            PPP2R1A: 2AAA_HUMAN - Experimental evidence at protein level: Swiss-Prot protein existence level 1. The PR65 subunit of protein phosphatase 2A serves as a scaffolding molecule to coordinate the assembly of the catalytic subunit and a variable regulatory B subunit. Upon interaction with GNA12 promotes dephosphorylation of microtubule associated protein TAU/MAPT (PubMed:15525651). Required for proper chromosome segregation and for centromeric localization of SGO1 in mitosis (PubMed:16580887). From Homo sapiens (Human).
   4104..4566    +  misc_feature   IRES: internal ribosome entry site (IRES) of the encephalomyocarditis virus (EMCV)
   4580..5299    +  CDS            EGFP: the original enhanced GFP (Yang et al., 1996) mammalian codon-optimized
   5377..5394    +  misc_feature   MCS (fragment): pUC18/19 multiple cloning site
   5449..5963    +  LTR            3' LTR: 3' long terminal repeat from murine embryonic stem cell virus
   6125..6141    -  protein_bind   lac operator: The lac repressor binds to the lac operator to inhibit transcription in E. coli. This inhibition can be relieved by adding lactose or isopropyl-β-D-thiogalactopyranoside (IPTG). lac repressor encoded by lacI
   6149..6179    -  promoter       lac promoter: promoter for the E. coli lac operon
   6194..6215    -  protein_bind   CAP binding site: CAP binding activates transcription in the presence of cAMP. E. coli catabolite activator protein
   6228..6320    -  CDS            lacI (fragment): lac repressor; lacI; The lac repressor binds to the lac operator to inhibit transcription in E. coli. This inhibition can be relieved by adding lactose or isopropyl-β-D-thiogalactopyranoside (IPTG).
   6503..7091    -  rep_origin     ori: high-copy-number ColE1/pMB1/pBR322/pUC origin of replication
   7262..8122    -  CDS            AmpR: β-lactamase; bla; confers resistance to ampicillin, carbenicillin, and related antibiotics
   8123..8227    -  promoter       AmpR promoter: bla
