[The description below was written by a language model from this plasmid's Addgene catalogue record and pLannotate feature annotations shown in this document.]
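Description:
pMIG-Aalpha WT is a gammaretroviral mammalian expression vector built on the pMIG (MSCV-IRES-GFP) backbone and carrying wild-type human PP2A Aalpha (PPP2R1A), the PR65 scaffolding subunit that brings together the catalytic and variable regulatory B subunits of protein phosphatase 2A. In bacteria the plasmid replicates from a high-copy ColE1/pUC-type origin and is selected with ampicillin through the β-lactamase gene and its own promoter. The annotated sequence record is about 8.3 kb. It also contains short fragments of rop, bom, lacZα, TcR, lacI and the lac promoter/operator region, which are backbone remnants rather than functional parts of the payload.

The viral cassette is flanked by murine embryonic stem cell virus 5′ and 3′ LTRs. Downstream of the 5′ LTR lie the Ψ packaging signal and a truncated gag segment lacking its start codon, which together allow the transcript to be packaged when gag, pol and env are supplied in trans by a packaging cell line. No internal promoter is annotated, so expression appears to be driven by the 5′ LTR. That transcript encodes PPP2R1A with an N-terminal Flag epitope; the table annotates this as a short fragment of 3xFLAG, consistent with a single Flag tag. An EMCV IRES and EGFP follow the insert. This bicistronic layout lets EGFP be translated from the same mRNA, so transduced cells can be identified or sorted by fluorescence, since there is no mammalian drug-selection marker.

The construct is suited to stable retroviral expression of epitope-tagged wild-type Aalpha. In the associated work on cancer-associated Aalpha mutants, haploinsufficiency and tumorigenicity, it presumably served as the wild-type reference.
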