Addgene plasmid #10884: pMIG-Aalpha WT
Depositing lab: William Hahn. Depositing organization: Dana-Farber Cancer Institute. Publication: Cancer-associated PP2A Aalpha subunits induce functional haploinsufficiency and tumorigenicity. Chen W, Arroyo JD, Timmons JC, Possemato R, Hahn WC. Cancer Res. 2005 Sep 15. 65(18):8183-92. 10.1158/0008-5472.CAN-05-1103 PubMed 16166293.
Backbone
  Vector backbone: pMIG
  Backbone manufacturer: Hahn lab, Addgene plasmid 9044
  Backbone size w/o insert (bp): 6500
  Vector type: Mammalian Expression, Retroviral
Growth in bacteria
  Bacterial resistance: Ampicillin, 100 μg/mL
  Growth temperature: 37°C
  Growth strain: Stbl3
  Copy number: High Copy
Gene/Insert
  Gene/Insert name: PP2A Aalpha (alt name: PP2A)
  Species: H. sapiens (human)
  Entrez Gene: PPP2R1A (a.k.a. HJS2, MRD36, PP2A-Aalpha, PP2AA, PP2AAALPHA, PR65A)
  Tag / fusion protein: Flag (N terminal on insert)
  Cloning method: Restriction Enzyme; 5′ cloning site BglII (destroyed during cloning); 3′ cloning site EcoRI (not destroyed)
  Sequencing primers: 5′ pLXSN 5'
Terms and licenses: Academic/Nonprofit Terms; Industry Terms: Not Available to Industry
How to cite: pMIG-Aalpha WT was a gift from William Hahn (Addgene plasmid # 10884 ; http://n2t.net/addgene:10884 ; RRID:Addgene_10884)
