>Addgene plasmid #10884 | pMIG-Aalpha WT | addgene partial sequence | sequence record 46414 | pLXSN-5
CCCTCACTCCTTCTCTAGGCGCCGGAATTAGATCCATGGACTACAAAGACGATGACGACAAGGCGGCGGC
CGACGGCGACGACTCGCTGTACCCCATCGCGGTGCTCATAGACGAACTCCGCAATGAGGACGTTCAGCTT
CGCCTCAACAGCATCAAGAAGCTGTCCACCATCGCCTTGGCCCTTGGGGTTGAAAGGACCCGAAGTGAGC
TTCTGCCTTTCCTTACAGATACCATCTATGATGAAGATGAGGTCCTCCTGGCCCTGGCAGAACAGCTGGG
AACCTTCACTACCCTGGTGGGAGGCCCAGAGTACGTGCACTGCCTGCTGCCACCGCTGGAGTCGCTGGCC
ACAGTGGAGGAGACAGTGGTGCGGGACAAGGCAGTGGAGTCCTTACGGGCCATCTCACACGAGCACTCGC
CCTCTGACCTGGAGGCGCACTTTGTGCCGCTAGTGAAGCGGCTGGCGGGCGGCGACTGGTTCACCTCCCG
CACCTCGGCCTGCGGCCTCTTCTCCGTCTGCTACCCCCGAGTGTCCAGTGCTGTGAAGGCGGAACTTCGA
CAGTACTTCCGGAACCTGTGCTCAGATGACACCCCCATGGTGCGGCGGGCCGCAGCCTCCAAGCTGGGGG
AGTTTGCCAAGGTGCTGGAGCTGGACAACGTCAAGAGTGAGATCATCCCCATGTTCTCCACCTGGCCTCT
GACGAGCAGGACTCGGTGCGGCTGCTGGCGGTGGAGGCGTGCGTGAACATCGCCCAGCTTCTGCCCCAGG
AGGATCTGGGA
