>Addgene plasmid #10884 | pMIG-Aalpha WT | addgene partial sequence | sequence record 46415 | EGFP-N 5'-CGTCGCCGTCCAGCTCGACCAG-3'
CCTTGCTCACCATGGTTGTGGCCATATTATCATCGTGTTTTTCAAAGGAAAACCACGTCCCCGTGGTTCG
GGGGGCCTAGACGTTTTTTTAACCTCGACTAAACACATGTAAAGCATGTGCACCGAGGCCCCAGATCAGA
TCCCATACAATGGGGTACCTTCTGGGCATCCTTCAGCCCCTTGTTGAATACGCTTGAGGAGAGCCATTTG
ACTCTTTCCACAACTATCCAACTCACAACGTGGCACTGGGGTTGTGCCGCCTTTGCAGGTGTATCTTATA
CACGTGGCTTTTGGCCGCAGAGGCACCTGTCGCCAGGTGGGGGGTTCCGCTGCCTGCAAAGGGTCGCTAC
AGACGTTGTTTGTCTTCAAGAAGCTTCCAGAGGAACTGCTTCCTTCACGACATTCAACAGACCTTGCATT
CCTTTGGCGAGAGGGGAAAGACCCCTAGGAATGCTCGTCAAGAAGACAGGGCCAGGTTTCCGGGCCCTCA
CATTGCCAAAAGACGGCAATATGGTGGAAAATAACATATAGACAAACGCACACCGGCCTTATTCCAAGCG
GCTTCGGCCAGTAACGTTAGGGGG
